Addgene plasmid #208105: pAAV-gfaABC1D-R-diLACCO1
Purpose: Control biosensor for intracellular L-lactate
Depositing lab: Robert Campbell & Marie-Eve Paquet. Depositing organization: Universite Laval. Publication: Lactate biosensors for spectrally and spatially multiplexed fluorescence imaging. Nasu Y, Aggarwal A, Le GNT, Vo CT, Kambe Y, Wang X, Beinlich FRM, Lee AB, Ram TR, Wang F, Gorzo KA, Kamijo Y, Boisvert M, Nishinami S, Kawamura G, Ozawa T, Toda H, Gordon GR, Ge S, Hirase H, Nedergaard M, Paquet ME, Drobizhev M, Podgorski K, Campbell RE. Nat Commun. 2023 Oct 27;14(1):6598. doi: 10.1038/s41467-023-42230-5. PubMed 37891202.
Backbone
  Vector backbone: pAAV
  Vector type: AAV
Growth in bacteria
  Bacterial resistance: Ampicillin, 100 μg/mL
  Growth temperature: 37°C
  Growth strain: NEB Stable
  Copy number: High Copy
Gene/Insert
  Gene/Insert name: R-iLACCO1.1
  Species: Synthetic
  Cloning method: Restriction Enzyme; 5′ cloning site Unknown (unknown if destroyed)
Resource information
  A portion of this plasmid was derived from a plasmid made by: Robert Campbell
Terms and licenses: Academic/Nonprofit Terms; Industry Terms: Not Available to Industry
Depositor comments: Please visit https://doi.org/10.1101/2022.12.27.522013 for bioRxiv preprint.
How to cite: pAAV-gfaABC1D-R-diLACCO1 was a gift from Robert Campbell & Marie-Eve Paquet (Addgene plasmid # 208105 ; http://n2t.net/addgene:208105 ; RRID:Addgene_208105)
