[The description below was written by a language model from this plasmid's Addgene catalogue record and pLannotate feature annotations shown in this document.]
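Description:
pAAV-gfaABC1D-R-diLACCO1 is an adeno-associated virus transfer plasmid (about 6.1 kb) built on a pAAV backbone. It carries a red fluorescent control sensor intended for use alongside intracellular L-lactate biosensors. It is maintained in E. coli through a high-copy ColE1/pUC-type origin with ampicillin selection (AmpR under its own bla promoter), and it also has an f1 phage origin. The expression cassette is bounded by AAV2 inverted terminal repeats, which direct replication and packaging of the intervening DNA into AAV particles. The right-hand ITR is annotated in full, whereas only short fragments are detected on the left, a common result for these repeat-rich, hard-to-sequence elements. The use of a recombination-deficient propagation strain fits with the need to keep the ITRs stable.

The plasmid name indicates that expression is driven by gfaABC1D, a compact GFAP-derived promoter generally used for astrocyte-targeted expression. The automated annotation does not label this promoter, and the region upstream of the coding sequence shows only a short HIV-1 LTR-like fragment and a T7 promoter. The insert is synthetic. The catalogue lists it as R-iLACCO1.1, while the plasmid name and stated purpose point to the "dead" control variant R-diLACCO1, and the record does not resolve this discrepancy. The annotation tool matches part of the coding sequence to HyPerRed, which probably reflects a shared circularly permuted red fluorescent protein module rather than any peroxide-sensing function. Downstream, a WPRE enhances transcript stability and expression, and an hGH polyadenylation signal terminates the message. The construct is suited to producing AAV for astrocyte expression of a control for lactate imaging experiments, helping to separate genuine lactate signals from artefactual fluorescence changes.
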