Features (pLannotate 1.2.2; 15 found; start..end, strand, type, name):
     12..39      +  repeat_region  AAV2 ITR (fragment): inverted terminal repeat of adeno-associated virus serotype 2 inverted
     68..95      +  repeat_region  AAV2 ITR (fragment): inverted terminal repeat of adeno-associated virus serotype 2 inverted
    846..879     +  LTR            5' LTR (truncated) (fragment): truncated 5' long terminal repeat (LTR) from HIV-1
    895..913     +  promoter       T7 promoter: promoter for bacteriophage T7 RNA polymerase
   1291..2013    +  CDS            HyPerRed (fragment): red fluorescent genetically encoded indicator for H2O2 ()
   2243..2831    +  misc_feature   WPRE: woodchuck hepatitis virus posttranscriptional regulatory element
   2863..3339    +  polyA_signal   hGH poly(A) signal: human growth hormone polyadenylation signal
   3379..3519    +  repeat_region  AAV2 ITR: inverted terminal repeat of adeno-associated virus serotype 2 inverted
   3524..3575    -  misc_feature   bom (fragment): basis of mobility region from pBR322
   3594..4049    +  rep_origin     f1 ori (sequence partly withheld): f1 bacteriophage origin of replication; arrow indicates direction of (+) strand synthesis
   4050..4099    -  misc_feature   bom (fragment): basis of mobility region from pBR322
   4201..4236    -  CDS            rop (fragment): Rop protein, which maintains plasmids at low copy number; rop
   4331..4435    +  promoter       AmpR promoter: bla
   4436..5296    +  CDS            AmpR: β-lactamase; bla; confers resistance to ampicillin, carbenicillin, and related antibiotics
   5467..6055    +  rep_origin     ori: high-copy-number ColE1/pMB1/pBR322/pUC origin of replication
>Addgene plasmid #208105 | pAAV-gfaABC1D-R-diLACCO1 | addgene full sequence | sequence record 410593 | Addgene NGS Result
CCTGCAGGCAGCTGCGCGCTCGCTCGCTCACTGAGGCCGCCCGGGCGTCGGGCGACCTTTGGTCGCCCGG
CCTCAGTGAGCGAGCGAGCGCGCAGAGAGGGAGTGGCCAACTCCATCACTAGGGGTTCCTGCGGCCGCAC
GCGTGGATCTAACATATCCTGGTGTGGAGTAGGGGACGCTGCTCTGACAGAGGCTCGGGGGCCTGAGCTG
GCTCTGTGAGCTGGGGAGGAGGCAGACAGCCAGGCCTTGTCTGCAAGCAGACCTGGCAGCATTGGGCTGG
CCGCCCCCCAGGGCCTCCTCTTCATGCCCAGTGAATGACTCACCTTGGCACAGACACAATGTTCGGGGTG
GGCACAGTGCCTGCTTCCCGCCGCACCCCAGCCCCCCTCAAATGCCTTCCGAGAAGCCCATTGAGCAGGG
GGCTTGCATTGCACCCCAGCCTGACAGCCTGGCATCTTGGGATAAAAGCAGCACAGCCCCCTAGGGGCTG
CCCTTGCTGTGTGGCGCCACCGGCGGTGGAGAACAAGGCTCTATTCAGCCTGTGCCCAGGAAAGGGGATC
AGGGGATGCCCAGGCATGGACAGTGGGTGGCAGGGGGGGAGAGGAGGGCTGTCTGCTTCCCAGAAGTCCA
AGGACACAAATGGGTGAGGGGAGAGCTCTCCCCATAGCTGGGCTGCGGCCCAACCCCACCCCCTCAGGCT
ATGCCAGGGGGTGTTGCCAGGGGCACCCGGGCATCGCCAGTCTAGCCCACTCCTTCATAAAGCCCTCGCA
TCCCAGGAGCGAGCAGAGCCAGAGCAGGTTGGAGAGGAGACGCATCACCTCCGCTGCTCGCGGGGATCCA
CCGGTGAGCTCTCTGGCTAACTAGAGAACCCACTGCTTACTGGCTTATCGAAATTAATACGACTCACTAT
AGGGAGACCCAAGCTGGCTAGCGTGCCGCCACCATGGCCTCGAGAATGGTACAAAACATAGTCCAGCCGT
TGAAGACCCTCATGGGAGACGACCCTGATTATTCATTTGATATTCTGGAGGCGCGGTACGCGATAGAAGC
GTCTACTGCCTGGTACGCAGCACTGCGAGCTACACCCGGGGACAAAGAGAAAATTCAACAGTGCTTCGAG
GCTACACGGTCCGAAGATCCCGATATAGCTTCCCAAGCAAACGTAAGGTTCCACCTGGCGATTGCTGAAG
CAAGCCATAACATAGTACTGCTACAGACGATGCGAGGCTTTTTTGATGTTTTGCAGTCTTCAGTCAAGCA
CAGTCGACAGCGGATGTACTTGGATTGGGCTTCCGAGCGGATGTTCCCCGAGGACGGCGCCCTGAGGAGC
GTGATCAAGAAGGGGCTGAGGCTGAAGGACGGCGGCCACTACGCCGCCGAGGTCAAGACCACCTACAAGG
CCAAGAAGCCCGTGCAGCTGCCCGGCGCCTACGTCGTCGACATCAAGTTGGACATCGTGTCCCACAACGA
GGACTACACTATCGTGGAACAGTGCGAACGCGCCGAGGGCCGCCACTCCACCGGCGGCGTGGACGAGCTG
TACAAGGGAGGTACAGGCGGGAGTCTGGTGAGCAAGGGCGAGGAGGATGACATGGCCATCGTCAAGGAGT
TCATGCGCTACAAGGTGCACATGGAGGGCTCCGTAAACGGCCACGAGTTCGAGATCGAGGGCGAGGGCGA
GGGCCGCCCCTACGAGGCCTTTCAGACCGCTAAGCTGAAGGTGACCAAGGGTGGCCCCCTGCCCTTCGCC
TGGGACATCCTATCCCCTCAGTTCATGTACGGCTCCAAGGCCTACATTAAGCACCCAGCCGATATCCCCG
ACTACTTCAAGCTGTCCTTCCCCGAGGGCTTCAGGTGGGAGCGCGTGATGTACTTCGAGGACGGCGGCAT
TATTCACGTTAACCAGGACTCCTCCCTGCAGGACGGCGTATTTATCTACAAGGTGAAGCTGCGCGGCACC
AACTTCCCCCCCGACGGCCCCGTAATGCAGAAGAAGACCATGGGCTGGGAGGCGAGGCCGCCGGTCTACG
GTCAACTCACAGAACAGCATCAGGCAGTTATAGACGCCATCTTTGCCGGCGATGCGGACGGTGCTAGAAA
AGCTATGATGGCTCATCTGAGCTTCGTCCATTCGACTATGCAACGCTTCGATGGAGATCAGGCCCGACAC
GCACGCATTTCCAGACTGCCTGGAGAGCATAATGAGCACTCTCGGGAAAAGAAAGCATGAAAGCTTATCG
ATAATCAACCTCTGGATTACAAAATTTGTGAAAGATTGACTGGTATTCTTAACTATGTTGCTCCTTTTAC
GCTATGTGGATACGCTGCTTTAATGCCTTTGTATCATGCTATTGCTTCCCGTATGGCTTTCATTTTCTCC
TCCTTGTATAAATCCTGGTTGCTGTCTCTTTATGAGGAGTTGTGGCCCGTTGTCAGGCAACGTGGCGTGG
TGTGCACTGTGTTTGCTGACGCAACCCCCACTGGTTGGGGCATTGCCACCACCTGTCAGCTCCTTTCCGG
GACTTTCGCTTTCCCCCTCCCTATTGCCACGGCGGAACTCATCGCCGCCTGCCTTGCCCGCTGCTGGACA
GGGGCTCGGCTGTTGGGCACTGACAATTCCGTGGTGTTGTCGGGGAAATCATCGTCCTTTCCTTGGCTGC
TCGCCTATGTTGCCACCTGGATTCTGCGCGGGACGTCCTTCTGCTACGTCCCTTCGGCCCTCAATCCAGC
GGACCTTCCTTCCCGCGGCCTGCTGCCGGCTCTGCGGCCTCTTCCGCGTCTTCGCCTTCGCCCTCAGACG
AGTCGGATCTCCCTTTGGGCCGCCTCCCCGCATCGATACCGAGCGCTGCTCGAGAGATCTACGGGTGGCA
TCCCTGTGACCCCTCCCCAGTGCCTCTCCTGGCCCTGGAAGTTGCCACTCCAGTGCCCACCAGCCTTGTC
CTAATAAAATTAAGTTGCATCATTTTGTCTGACTAGGTGTCCTTCTATAATATTATGGGGTGGAGGGGGG
TGGTATGGAGCAAGGGGCAAGTTGGGAAGACAACCTGTAGGGCCTGCGGGGTCTATTGGGAACCAAGCTG
GAGTGCAGTGGCACAATCTTGGCTCACTGCAATCTCCGCCTCCTGGGTTCAAGCGATTCTCCTGCCTCAG
CCTCCCGAGTTGTTGGGATTCCAGGCATGCATGACCAGGCTCAGCTAATTTTTGTTTTTTTGGTAGAGAC
GGGGTTTCACCATATTGGCCAGGCTGGTCTCCAACTCCTAATCTCAGGTGATCTACCCACCTTGGCCTCC
CAAATTGCTGGGATTACAGGCGTGAACCACTGCTCCCTTCCCTGTCCTTCTGATTTTGTAGGTAACCACG
TGCGGACCGAGCGGCCGCAGGAACCCCTAGTGATGGAGTTGGCCACTCCCTCTCTGCGCGCTCGCTCGCT
CACTGAGGCCGGGCGACCAAAGGTCGCCCGACGCCCGGGCTTTGCCCGGGCGGCCTCAGTGAGCGAGCGA
GCGCGCAGCTGCCTGCAGGGGCGCCTGATGCGGTATTTTCTCCTTACGCATCTGTGCGGTATTTCACACC
GCATA
[95 nt withheld, positions 3576-3670]
T
[46 nt withheld, positions 3672-3717]
C
[141 nt withheld, positions 3719-3859]
CCTTTGACGTTGGAGTCCACGTTCTTT
[37 nt withheld, positions 3887-3923]
ACTCTATCTCGGGCTATTCTTTTGATTTATAAGGGATTTTGCCGATTTCGGTCTATTGGTTAAAAAATGA
GCTGATTTAACAAAAATTTAACGCGAATTTTAACAAAATATTAACGTTTACAATTTTATGGTGCACTCTC
AGTACAATCTGCTCTGATGCCGCATAGTTAAGCCAGCCCCGACACCCGCCAACACCCGCTGACGCGCCCT
GACGGGCTTGTCTGCTCCCGGCATCCGCTTACAGACAAGCTGTGACCGTCTCCGGGAGCTGCATGTGTCA
GAGGTTTTCACCGTCATCACCGAAACGCGCGAGACGAAAGGGCCTCGTGATACGCCTATTTTTATAGGTT
AATGTCATGATAATAATGGTTTCTTAGACGTCAGGTGGCACTTTTCGGGGAAATGTGCGCGGAACCCCTA
TTTGTTTATTTTTCTAAATACATTCAAATATGTATCCGCTCATGAGACAATAACCCTGATAAATGCTTCA
ATAATATTGAAAAAGGAAGAGTATGAGTATTCAACATTTCCGTGTCGCCCTTATTCCCTTTTTTGCGGCA
TTTTGCCTTCCTGTTTTTGCTCACCCAGAAACGCTGGTGAAAGTAAAAGATGCTGAAGATCAGTTGGGTG
CACGAGTGGGTTACATCGAACTGGATCTCAACAGCGGTAAGATCCTTGAGAGTTTTCGCCCCGAAGAACG
TTTTCCAATGATGAGCACTTTTAAAGTTCTGCTATGTGGCGCGGTATTATCCCGTATTGACGCCGGGCAA
GAGCAACTCGGTCGCCGCATACACTATTCTCAGAATGACTTGGTTGAGTACTCACCAGTCACAGAAAAGC
ATCTTACGGATGGCATGACAGTAAGAGAATTATGCAGTGCTGCCATAACCATGAGTGATAACACTGCGGC
CAACTTACTTCTGACAACGATCGGAGGACCGAAGGAGCTAACCGCTTTTTTGCACAACATGGGGGATCAT
GTAACTCGCCTTGATCGTTGGGAACCGGAGCTGAATGAAGCCATACCAAACGACGAGCGTGACACCACGA
TGCCTGTAGCAATGGCAACAACGTTGCGCAAACTATTAACTGGCGAACTACTTACTCTAGCTTCCCGGCA
ACAATTAATAGACTGGATGGAGGCGGATAAAGTTGCAGGACCACTTCTGCGCTCGGCCCTTCCGGCTGGC
TGGTTTATTGCTGATAAATCTGGAGCCGGTGAGCGTGGGTCTCGCGGTATCATTGCAGCACTGGGGCCAG
ATGGTAAGCCCTCCCGTATCGTAGTTATCTACACGACGGGGAGTCAGGCAACTATGGATGAACGAAATAG
ACAGATCGCTGAGATAGGTGCCTCACTGATTAAGCATTGGTAACTGTCAGACCAAGTTTACTCATATATA
CTTTAGATTGATTTAAAACTTCATTTTTAATTTAAAAGGATCTAGGTGAAGATCCTTTTTGATAATCTCA
TGACCAAAATCCCTTAACGTGAGTTTTCGTTCCACTGAGCGTCAGACCCCGTAGAAAAGATCAAAGGATC
TTCTTGAGATCCTTTTTTTCTGCGCGTAATCTGCTGCTTGCAAACAAAAAAACCACCGCTACCAGCGGTG
GTTTGTTTGCCGGATCAAGAGCTACCAACTCTTTTTCCGAAGGTAACTGGCTTCAGCAGAGCGCAGATAC
CAAATACTGTTCTTCTAGTGTAGCCGTAGTTAGGCCACCACTTCAAGAACTCTGTAGCACCGCCTACATA
CCTCGCTCTGCTAATCCTGTTACCAGTGGCTGCTGCCAGTGGCGATAAGTCGTGTCTTACCGGGTTGGAC
TCAAGACGATAGTTACCGGATAAGGCGCAGCGGTCGGGCTGAACGGGGGGTTCGTGCACACAGCCCAGCT
TGGAGCGAACGACCTACACCGAACTGAGATACCTACAGCGTGAGCTATGAGAAAGCGCCACGCTTCCCGA
AGGGAGAAAGGCGGACAGGTATCCGGTAAGCGGCAGGGTCGGAACAGGAGAGCGCACGAGGGAGCTTCCA
GGGGGAAACGCCTGGTATCTTTATAGTCCTGTCGGGTTTCGCCACCTCTGACTTGAGCGTCGATTTTTGT
GATGCTCGTCAGGGGGGCGGAGCCTATGGAAAAACGCCAGCAACGCGGCCTTTTTACGGTTCCTGGCCTT
TTGCTGGCCTTTTGCTCACATGT
